Addgene plasmid #101686: pUPD-pHXT7 (01-11)
Purpose: pHXT7 in domestication vector
Depositing lab: Elena Caro Bernat. Depositing organization: Centro de Biotecnología y Genómica de Plantas (UPM/INIA). Publication: Adaptation of the GoldenBraid modular cloning system and creation of a toolkit for the expression of heterologous proteins in yeast mitochondria. Perez-Gonzalez A, Kniewel R, Veldhuizen M, Verma HK, Navarro-Rodriguez M, Rubio LM, Caro E. BMC Biotechnol. 2017 Nov 13;17(1):80. doi: 10.1186/s12896-017-0393-y. PubMed 29132331.
Backbone
  Vector backbone: pUPD
  Vector type: Yeast Expression
Growth in bacteria
  Bacterial resistance: Ampicillin, 100 μg/mL
  Growth temperature: 37°C
  Growth strain: DH5alpha
  Copy number: Unknown
Gene/Insert
  Gene/Insert name: GGAG-[promoter of S. cerevisiae YDR342C (587bp)]-CCAT
Terms and licenses: Academic/Nonprofit Terms; Industry Terms: Not Available to Industry
How to cite: pUPD-pHXT7 (01-11) was a gift from Elena Caro Bernat (Addgene plasmid # 101686 ; http://n2t.net/addgene:101686 ; RRID:Addgene_101686)
