[The description below was written by a language model from this plasmid's Addgene catalogue record and pLannotate feature annotations shown in this document.]
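Description:
pUPD-pHXT7 (01-11) is a GoldenBraid level-0 "domesticated part" plasmid that stores the promoter of the Saccharomyces cerevisiae gene YDR342C (HXT7, a hexose transporter) as a standardised, reusable cloning module. Although catalogued as a yeast expression vector, it carries no yeast origin or yeast selectable marker in the annotated features. It is an E. coli entry vector built on the pUPD backbone, replicated from a high-copy ColE1/pUC-type origin and selected with ampicillin through the AmpR (β-lactamase) gene and its promoter. An f1 origin is also present. The cloning region lies within a lacZα context (lac promoter, lac operator, CAP binding site and a residual lacZα fragment), flanked by SP6 and T7 phage promoters. This arrangement is typical of vectors that allow blue/white screening for insert replacement.

The insert is a 587 bp HXT7 promoter fragment flanked by the four-nucleotide overhangs GGAG and CCAT. In the GoldenBraid grammar these overhangs define the part's position, here spanning the 01 to 11 slots indicated in the name. They let type IIS restriction–ligation assembly join the promoter directionally to coding sequences and terminators to form transcriptional units. The automated feature table does not annotate the promoter itself. It most likely occupies the unannotated stretch between the SP6 and T7 promoters, and the short hornet-peptide match called in that region is probably a spurious hit. The construct belongs to a toolkit that adapts GoldenBraid modular cloning to yeast, developed for expressing heterologous proteins targeted to yeast mitochondria.
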