Features (pLannotate 1.2.2; 13 found; start..end, strand, type, name):
      1..31      +  promoter       lac promoter: promoter for the E. coli lac operon
     39..55      +  protein_bind   lac operator: The lac repressor binds to the lac operator to inhibit transcription in E. coli. This inhibition can be relieved by adding lactose or isopropyl-β-D-thiogalactopyranoside (IPTG). lac repressor encoded by lacI
     97..115     +  promoter       SP6 promoter: promoter for bacteriophage SP6 RNA polymerase
    127..189     +  CDS            VESPI_VESMG (fragment): Experimental evidence at protein level: Swiss-Prot protein existence level 1. Shows contractile activity on isolated ileum smooth muscle. From Vespa magnifica (Hornet).
    886..904     -  promoter       T7 promoter: promoter for bacteriophage T7 RNA polymerase
    907..1064    +  CDS            lacZα (fragment): LacZα fragment of β-galactosidase; lacZ fragment
   1068..1523    +  rep_origin     f1 ori (sequence partly withheld): f1 bacteriophage origin of replication; arrow indicates direction of (+) strand synthesis
   1524..1574    -  misc_feature   bom (fragment): basis of mobility region from pBR322
   1601..1705    +  promoter       AmpR promoter: bla
   1706..2566    +  CDS            AmpR: β-lactamase; bla; confers resistance to ampicillin, carbenicillin, and related antibiotics
   2737..3325    +  rep_origin     ori: high-copy-number ColE1/pMB1/pBR322/pUC origin of replication
   3508..3600    +  CDS            lacI (fragment): lac repressor; lacI; The lac repressor binds to the lac operator to inhibit transcription in E. coli. This inhibition can be relieved by adding lactose or isopropyl-β-D-thiogalactopyranoside (IPTG).
   3613..3634    +  protein_bind   CAP binding site: CAP binding activates transcription in the presence of cAMP. E. coli catabolite activator protein
>Addgene plasmid #101686 | pUPD-pHXT7 (01-11) | addgene full sequence | sequence record 199817 | Addgene NGS Result
TTTACACTTTATGCTTCCGGCTCGTATGTTGTGTGGAATTGTGAGCGGATAACAATTTCACACAGGAAAC
AGCTATGACCATGATTACGCCAAGCTATTTAGGTGACACTATAGAATACTCAAGCTATGCATCCAACGCG
TTGGGAGCTCTCCCATATGGTCGACCTGCAGGCGGCCGCGAATTCACTAGTGATTGGGCGATGAGTGGTC
TCGGGAGCCGTGGAAATGAGGGGTATGCAGGAATTTGTGCGGGGTAGGAAATCTTTTTTTTTTTTAGGAG
GAACAACTGGTGGAAGAATGCCCACACTTCTCAGAAATGCATGCAGTGGCAGCACGCTAATTCGAAAAAA
TTCTCCAGAAAGGCAACGCAAAATTTTTTTTCCAGGGAATAAACTTTTTATGACCCACTACTTCTCGTAG
GAACAATTTCGGGCCCCTGCGTGTTCTTCTGAGGTTCATCTTTTACATTTGCTTCTGCTGGATAATTTTC
AGAGGCAACAAGGAAAAATTAGATGGCAAAAAGTCGTCTTTCAAGGAAAAATCCCCACCATCTTTCGAGA
TCCCCTGTAACTTATTGGCAACTGAAAGAATGAAAAGGAGGAAAATACAAAATATACTAGAACTGAAAAA
AAAAAAGTATAAATAGAGGCGATATATGCCAATACTTCACAATGTTCGAATCTATTCTTCATTTGCAGCT
ATTGTAAAATAATAAAACATCAAGAACAAACAAGCTCAACTTGTCTTTTCTAAGAACAAAGAATAAACAC
AAAAACAAAAAGTTTTTTTAATTTTAATCAAAAACCATCGAGACCACTCATCGCCCAATCGAATTCCCGC
GGCCGCCATGGCGGCCGGGAGCATGCGACGTCGGGCCCAATTCGCCCTATAGTGAGTCGTATTACAATTC
ACTGGCCGTCGTTTTACAACGTCGTGACTGGGAAAACCCTGGCGTTACCCAACTTAATCGCCTTGCAGCA
CATCCCCCTTTCGCCAGCTGGCGTAATAGCGAAGAGGCCCGCACCGATCGCCCTTCCCAACAGTTGCGCA
GCCTGAATGGCGAATGG
[124 nt withheld, positions 1068-1191]
C
[91 nt withheld, positions 1193-1283]
AGGGTGATGGTTCACGTAGTGGGCCAGCGCCCTGATAGACGGTTTTTCGCCCTTTGACGTTGGAGTCCAC
GTTCTTT
[37 nt withheld, positions 1361-1397]
ACCCTATCTCGGTCTATTCTTTTGATTTATAAGGGATTTTGCCGATTTCGGCCTATTGGTTAAAAAATGA
GCTGATTTAACAAAAATTTAACGCGAATTTTAACAAAATATTAACGCTTACAATTTCCTGATGCGGTATT
TTCTCCTTACGCATCTGTGCGGTATTTCACACCGCATCAGGTGGCACTTTTCGGGGAAATGTGCGCGGAA
CCCCTATTTGTTTATTTTTCTAAATACATTCAAATATGTATCCGCTCATGAGACAATAACCCTGATAAAT
GCTTCAATAATATTGAAAAAGGAAGAGTATGAGTATTCAACATTTCCGTGTCGCCCTTATTCCCTTTTTT
GCGGCATTTTGCCTTCCTGTTTTTGCTCACCCAGAAACGCTGGTGAAAGTAAAAGATGCTGAAGATCAGT
TGGGTGCACGAGTGGGTTACATCGAACTGGATCTCAACAGCGGTAAGATCCTTGAGAGTTTTCGCCCCGA
AGAACGTTTTCCAATGATGAGCACTTTTAAAGTTCTGCTATGTGGCGCGGTATTATCCCGTATTGACGCC
GGGCAAGAGCAACTCGGTCGCCGCATACACTATTCTCAGAATGACTTGGTTGAGTACTCACCAGTCACAG
AAAAGCATCTTACGGATGGCATGACAGTAAGAGAATTATGCAGTGCTGCCATAACCATGAGTGATAACAC
TGCGGCCAACTTACTTCTGACAACGATCGGAGGACCGAAGGAGCTAACCGCTTTTTTGCACAACATGGGG
GATCATGTAACTCGCCTTGATCGTTGGGAACCGGAGCTGAATGAAGCCATACCAAACGACGAGCGTGACA
CCACGATGCCTGTAGCAATGGCAACAACGTTGCGCAAACTATTAACTGGCGAACTACTTACTCTAGCTTC
CCGGCAACAATTAATAGACTGGATGGAGGCGGATAAAGTTGCAGGACCACTTCTGCGCTCGGCCCTTCCG
GCTGGCTGGTTTATTGCTGATAAATCTGGAGCCGGTGAGCGTGGGTCGCGCGGTATCATTGCAGCACTGG
GGCCAGATGGTAAGCCCTCCCGTATCGTAGTTATCTACACGACGGGGAGTCAGGCAACTATGGATGAACG
AAATAGACAGATCGCTGAGATAGGTGCCTCACTGATTAAGCATTGGTAACTGTCAGACCAAGTTTACTCA
TATATACTTTAGATTGATTTAAAACTTCATTTTTAATTTAAAAGGATCTAGGTGAAGATCCTTTTTGATA
ATCTCATGACCAAAATCCCTTAACGTGAGTTTTCGTTCCACTGAGCGTCAGACCCCGTAGAAAAGATCAA
AGGATCTTCTTGAGATCCTTTTTTTCTGCGCGTAATCTGCTGCTTGCAAACAAAAAAACCACCGCTACCA
GCGGTGGTTTGTTTGCCGGATCAAGAGCTACCAACTCTTTTTCCGAAGGTAACTGGCTTCAGCAGAGCGC
AGATACCAAATACTGTTCTTCTAGTGTAGCCGTAGTTAGGCCACCACTTCAAGAACTCTGTAGCACCGCC
TACATACCTCGCTCTGCTAATCCTGTTACCAGTGGCTGCTGCCAGTGGCGATAAGTCGTGTCTTACCGGG
TTGGACTCAAGACGATAGTTACCGGATAAGGCGCAGCGGTCGGGCTGAACGGGGGGTTCGTGCACACAGC
CCAGCTTGGAGCGAACGACCTACACCGAACTGAGATACCTACAGCGTGAGCTATGAGAAAGCGCCACGCT
TCCCGAAGGGAGAAAGGCGGACAGGTATCCGGTAAGCGGCAGGGTCGGAACAGGAGAGCGCACGAGGGAG
CTTCCAGGGGGAAACGCCTGGTATCTTTATAGTCCTGTCGGGTTTCGCCACCTCTGACTTGAGCGTCGAT
TTTTGTGATGCTCGTCAGGGGGGCGGAGCCTATGGAAAAACGCCAGCAACGCGGCCTTTTTACGGTTCCT
GGCCTTTTGCTGGCCTTTTGCTCACATGTTCTTTCCTGCGTTATCCCCTGATTCTGTGGATAACCGTATT
ACCGCCTTTGAGTGAGCTGATACCGCTCGCCGCAGCCGAACGACCGAGCGCAGCGAGTCAGTGAGCGAGG
AAGCGGAAGAGCGCCCAATACGCAAACCGCCTCTCCCCGCGCGTTGGCCGATTCATTAATGCAGCTGGCA
CGACAGGTTTCCCGACTGGAAAGCGGGCAGTGAGCGCAACGCAATTAATGTGAGTTAGCTCACTCATTAG
GCACCCCAGGC
