>Addgene plasmid #101686 | pUPD-pHXT7 (01-11) | depositor partial sequence | sequence record 204530 | HXT7p
CCGTGGAAATGAGGGGTATGCAGGAATTTGTGCGGGGTAGGAAATCTTTTTTTTTTTTAGGAGGAACAAC
TGGTGGAAGAATGCCCACACTTCTCAGAAATGCATGCAGTGGCAGCACGCTAATTCGAAAAAATTCTCCA
GAAAGGCAACGCAAAATTTTTTTTCCAGGGAATAAACTTTTTATGACCCACTACTTCTCGTAGGAACAAT
TTCGGGCCCCTGCGTGTTCTTCTGAGGTTCATCTTTTACATTTGCTTCTGCTGGATAATTTTCAGAGGCA
ACAAGGAAAAATTAGATGGCAAAAAGTCGTCTTTCAAGGAAAAATCCCCACCATCTTTCGAGATCCCCTG
TAACTTATTGGCAACTGAAAGAATGAAAAGGAGGAAAATACAAAATATACTAGAACTGAAAAAAAAAAAG
TATAAATAGAGGCGATATATGCCAATACTTCACAATGTTCGAATCTATTCTTCATTTGCAGCTATTGTAA
AATAATAAAACATCAAGAACAAACAAGCTCAACTTGTCTTTTCTAAGAACAAAGAATAAACACAAAAACA
AAAAGTTTTTTTAATTTTAATCAAAAA
